Addgene plasmid #36464: Hox A9b
Depositing lab: Robert Ho. Depositing organization: University of Chicago. Publication: Tri-phasic expression of posterior Hox genes during development of pectoral fins in zebrafish: implications for the evolution of vertebrate paired appendages. Ahn D, Ho RK. Dev Biol. 2008 Oct 1;322(1):220-33. Epub 2008 Jul 3. 10.1016/j.ydbio.2008.06.032 PubMed 18638469.
Backbone
  Vector backbone: pGEM-T
  Backbone manufacturer: Promega
  Backbone size w/o insert (bp): 3000
  Vector type: Riboprobe Synthesis
Growth in bacteria
  Bacterial resistance: Ampicillin, 100 μg/mL
  Growth temperature: 37°C
  Growth strain: DH5alpha
  Copy number: Unknown
Gene/Insert
  Gene/Insert name: hoxA9b (alt names: homeobox A9b; Hoxa-9)
  Species: D. rerio (zebrafish)
  Mutation: S46G
  GenBank ID: AAH95300.1
  Entrez Gene: hoxa9b (a.k.a. Hoxa-9, zgc:110504)
  Promoter: T7
  Cloning method: Restriction Enzyme; 5′ cloning site PstI (not destroyed); 3′ cloning site None (not destroyed)
  Sequencing primers: 5′ T7
Terms and licenses: Academic/Nonprofit Terms; Industry Terms: Not Available to Industry
Depositor comments: Please note that Addgene's sequencing results indicate the Hox A9b insert in this plasmid has a S46G mutation when compared to GenBank entry AAH95300.1. The depositing laboratory believes these are allelic differences common with outbred strains and this is the exact plasmid they used in the associated publication.
How to cite: Hox A9b was a gift from Robert Ho (Addgene plasmid # 36464 ; http://n2t.net/addgene:36464 ; RRID:Addgene_36464)
