[The description below was written by a language model from this plasmid's Addgene catalogue record.]
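Description:
Hox A9b is a riboprobe-synthesis plasmid built on the Promega pGEM-T backbone (about 3 kb without insert), a small bacterial cloning vector commonly used for capturing PCR products and for in vitro transcription. It is propagated in E. coli under ampicillin selection; the record lists the copy number as unknown and gives no feature table, so the origin of replication and other backbone elements are not itemised here. The insert size is also not stated.

The payload is zebrafish (Danio rerio) hoxa9b, also called homeobox A9b or Hoxa-9, a posterior Hox-cluster homeobox transcription factor gene. The record names T7 as the promoter associated with the insert, so the bacteriophage T7 RNA polymerase promoter in the vector can drive in vitro transcription across the cloned sequence to produce labelled RNA. PstI is given as the 5′ cloning site and remains intact, while no 3′ site is recorded. The record does not state the orientation of the insert relative to T7, so it cannot be said from these fields alone whether T7 transcription yields sense or antisense RNA. Relative to the reference protein entry, repository sequencing found an S46G substitution. The depositing laboratory attributes it to allelic variation typical of outbred zebrafish strains and confirms that this is the exact plasmid used in their published work.

The construct serves as a template for hoxa9b RNA probes. Given the associated study on phased expression of posterior Hox genes during zebrafish pectoral fin development, its typical use is probably to map hoxa9b transcript distribution in embryos by in situ hybridisation, rather than to express protein.
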