>Addgene plasmid #36464 | Hox A9b | addgene partial sequence | sequence record 46666 | T7 5'-TAATACGACTCACTATAGGG-3'
GGCGGCCGCGGGAATTCGATTTAAATGTCTTTTGGGCGATCTTTATTGCATTTCTTCATCTTCATCCTAC
GGTTTTGGAACCAAATTTTGACTTGTCTCTCGGTGAGATTTAGGAGTCTTGCCACTTCATATCTACGGTC
GCGAGAGAGGTACATATTAAACAGAAATTCTTTTTCCAGCTCGAGTGTTTGGTGCTTAGTGTACGGACAC
CGCTTTTTCCTAGTGGACTTCGCATGCAGCCAGTTGGACGAAGGGTTATTTGGGTCTAGATCTAGCTTCG
TCTCCGCAGGAATTTTCTCATCATGTGATCCGTTGGAAACAGCATCGTCTGGTACCTTCCTCTCCGTTTG
CGTCGTATTGTTGTCTGTCTCAGCCACAAGAAGTGTATGCGTGGTGCACTCACCACTCCCAACCAATGGT
TCAAGTTTTATATCTTGATGCGTATCTGTGGATAATCCCGTGAATGGCAGTGCAGGCAGCGGTTCTAACG
CCCAGGGACGCACGGATGCTCCATCGCTGTCTCCTGTTGAACATGGGTGATGAATGTATGGGTGGTAGGC
GATAGATGCGCCTGTGGGCTGCACGGGACTCCACGACGCACCAAAAATGGATGATTTGGCCTGGAAAGTA
TAGGGCTCTTGTTCGCCATATTCAAGTAGCGTCAGTTCACGAGACTGCTGCTGGACCACGGGTCCAGATG
AGAACCTCGGTGCCAAATGATCGTCATTCTCGTGTGGAATGTGTGAGTCAGCGTAGTAACTTAGTGTTCC
CAATGTCGACATAACAAATCACTAGTGAATTCGCGGCCGCCTGCAGGTCGACCATATGGGA
